>Addgene plasmid #99672 | dSp-VP64-p65(100-261)-RTA(75-190) | depositor full sequence | sequence record 192078 | dSp-VP64-p65(100-261)-RTA(75-190) sequence 8428 bps
GTTAGGCGTTTTGCGCTGCTTCGCGATGTACGGGCCAGATATACGCGTTGACATTGATTATTGACTAGTT
ATTAATAGTAATCAATTACGGGGTCATTAGTTCATAGCCCATATATGGAGTTCCGCGTTACATAACTTAC
GGTAAATGGCCCGCCTGGCTGACCGCCCAACGACCCCCGCCCATTGACGTCAATAATGACGTATGTTCCC
ATAGTAACGCCAATAGGGACTTTCCATTGACGTCAATGGGTGGAGTATTTACGGTAAACTGCCCACTTGG
CAGTACATCAAGTGTATCATATGCCAAGTACGCCCCCTATTGACGTCAATGACGGTAAATGGCCCGCCTG
GCATTATGCCCAGTACATGACCTTATGGGACTTTCCTACTTGGCAGTACATCTACGTATTAGTCATCGCT
ATTACCATGGTGATGCGGTTTTGGCAGTACATCAATGGGCGTGGATAGCGGTTTGACTCACGGGGATTTC
CAAGTCTCCACCCCATTGACGTCAATGGGAGTTTGTTTTGGCACCAAAATCAACGGGACTTTCCAAAATG
TCGTAACAACTCCGCCCCATTGACGCAAATGGGCGGTAGGCGTGTACGGTGGGAGGTCTATATAAGCAGA
GCTCGTTTAGTGAACCGTCAGATCGCCTGGAGACGCCATCCACGCTGTTTTGACCTCCATAGAAGACACC
GGGACCGATCCAGCCTCCGGACTCTAGAGGATCGAACCCTTGCCACCATGGACAAGAAGTACTCCATTGG
GCTCGCTATCGGCACAAACAGCGTCGGCTGGGCCGTCATTACGGACGAGTACAAGGTGCCGAGCAAAAAA
TTCAAAGTTCTGGGCAATACCGATCGCCACAGCATAAAGAAGAACCTCATTGGCGCCCTCCTGTTCGACT
CCGGGGAGACGGCCGAAGCCACGCGGCTCAAAAGAACAGCACGGCGCAGATATACCCGCAGAAAGAATCG
GATCTGCTACCTGCAGGAGATCTTTAGTAATGAGATGGCTAAGGTGGATGACTCTTTCTTCCATAGGCTG
GAGGAGTCCTTTTTGGTGGAGGAGGATAAAAAGCACGAGCGCCACCCAATCTTTGGCAATATCGTGGACG
AGGTGGCGTACCATGAAAAGTACCCAACCATATATCATCTGAGGAAGAAGCTTGTAGACAGTACTGATAA
GGCTGACTTGCGGTTGATCTATCTCGCGCTGGCGCATATGATCAAATTTCGGGGACACTTCCTCATCGAG
GGGGACCTGAACCCAGACAACAGCGATGTCGATAAACTCTTTATCCAACTGGTTCAGACTTACAATCAGC
TTTTCGAAGAGAACCCGATCAACGCATCCGGAGTTGACGCCAAAGCAATCCTGAGCGCTAGGCTGTCCAA
ATCCCGGCGGCTCGAAAACCTCATCGCACAGCTCCCTGGGGAGAAGAAGAACGGCCTGTTTGGTAATCTT
ATCGCCCTGTCACTCGGGCTGACCCCCAACTTTAAATCTAACTTCGACCTGGCCGAAGATGCCAAGCTTC
AACTGAGCAAAGACACCTACGATGATGATCTCGACAATCTGCTGGCCCAGATCGGCGACCAGTACGCAGA
CCTTTTTTTGGCGGCAAAGAACCTGTCAGACGCCATTCTGCTGAGTGATATTCTGCGAGTGAACACGGAG
ATCACCAAAGCTCCGCTGAGCGCTAGTATGATCAAGCGCTATGATGAGCACCACCAAGACTTGACTTTGC
TGAAGGCCCTTGTCAGACAGCAACTGCCTGAGAAGTACAAGGAAATTTTCTTCGATCAGTCTAAAAATGG
CTACGCCGGATACATTGACGGCGGAGCAAGCCAGGAGGAATTTTACAAATTTATTAAGCCCATCTTGGAA
AAAATGGACGGCACCGAGGAGCTGCTGGTAAAGCTTAACAGAGAAGATCTGTTGCGCAAACAGCGCACTT
TCGACAATGGAAGCATCCCCCACCAGATTCACCTGGGCGAACTGCACGCTATCCTCAGGCGGCAAGAGGA
TTTCTACCCCTTTTTGAAAGATAACAGGGAAAAGATTGAGAAAATCCTCACATTTCGGATACCCTACTAT
GTAGGCCCCCTCGCCCGGGGAAATTCCAGATTCGCGTGGATGACTCGCAAATCAGAAGAGACCATCACTC
CCTGGAACTTCGAGGAAGTCGTGGATAAGGGGGCCTCTGCCCAGTCCTTCATCGAAAGGATGACTAACTT
TGATAAAAATCTGCCTAACGAAAAGGTGCTTCCTAAACACTCTCTGCTGTACGAGTACTTCACAGTTTAT
AACGAGCTCACCAAGGTCAAATACGTCACAGAAGGGATGAGAAAGCCAGCATTCCTGTCTGGAGAGCAGA
AGAAAGCTATCGTGGACCTCCTCTTCAAGACGAACCGGAAAGTTACCGTGAAACAGCTCAAAGAAGACTA
TTTCAAAAAGATTGAATGTTTCGACTCTGTTGAAATCAGCGGAGTGGAGGATCGCTTCAACGCATCCCTG
GGAACGTATCACGATCTCCTGAAAATCATTAAAGACAAGGACTTCCTGGACAATGAGGAGAACGAGGACA
TTCTTGAGGACATTGTCCTCACCCTTACGTTGTTTGAAGATAGGGAGATGATTGAAGAACGCTTGAAAAC
TTACGCTCATCTCTTCGACGACAAAGTCATGAAACAGCTCAAGAGGCGCCGATATACAGGATGGGGGCGG
CTGTCAAGAAAACTGATCAATGGGATCCGAGACAAGCAGAGTGGAAAGACAATCCTGGATTTTCTTAAGT
CCGATGGATTTGCCAACCGGAACTTCATGCAGTTGATCCATGATGACTCTCTCACCTTTAAGGAGGACAT
CCAGAAAGCACAAGTTTCTGGCCAGGGGGACAGTCTTCACGAGCACATCGCTAATCTTGCAGGTAGCCCA
GCTATCAAAAAGGGAATACTGCAGACCGTTAAGGTCGTGGATGAACTCGTCAAAGTAATGGGAAGGCATA
AGCCCGAGAATATCGTTATCGAGATGGCCCGAGAGAACCAAACTACCCAGAAGGGACAGAAGAACAGTAG
GGAAAGGATGAAGAGGATTGAAGAGGGTATAAAAGAACTGGGGTCCCAAATCCTTAAGGAACACCCAGTT
GAAAACACCCAGCTTCAGAATGAGAAGCTCTACCTGTACTACCTGCAGAACGGCAGGGACATGTACGTGG
ATCAGGAACTGGACATCAATCGGCTCTCCGACTACGACGTGGCTGCTATCGTGCCCCAGTCTTTTCTCAA
AGATGATTCTATTGATAATAAAGTGTTGACAAGATCCGATAAAGCTAGAGGGAAGAGTGATAACGTCCCC
TCAGAAGAAGTTGTCAAGAAAATGAAAAATTATTGGCGGCAGCTGCTGAACGCCAAACTGATCACACAAC
GGAAGTTCGATAATCTGACTAAGGCTGAACGAGGTGGCCTGTCTGAGTTGGATAAAGCCGGCTTCATCAA
AAGGCAGCTTGTTGAGACACGCCAGATCACCAAGCACGTGGCCCAAATTCTCGATTCACGCATGAACACC
AAGTACGATGAAAATGACAAACTGATTCGAGAGGTGAAAGTTATTACTCTGAAGTCTAAGCTGGTCTCAG
ATTTCAGAAAGGACTTTCAGTTTTATAAGGTGAGAGAGATCAACAATTACCACCATGCGCATGATGCCTA
CCTGAATGCAGTGGTAGGCACTGCACTTATCAAAAAATATCCCAAGCTTGAATCTGAATTTGTTTACGGA
GACTATAAAGTGTACGATGTTAGGAAAATGATCGCAAAGTCTGAGCAGGAAATAGGCAAGGCCACCGCTA
AGTACTTCTTTTACAGCAATATTATGAATTTTTTCAAGACCGAGATTACACTGGCCAATGGAGAGATTCG
GAAGCGACCACTTATCGAAACAAACGGAGAAACAGGAGAAATCGTGTGGGACAAGGGTAGGGATTTCGCG
ACAGTCCGGAAGGTCCTGTCCATGCCGCAGGTGAACATCGTTAAAAAGACCGAAGTACAGACCGGAGGCT
TCTCCAAGGAAAGTATCCTCCCGAAAAGGAACAGCGACAAGCTGATCGCACGCAAAAAAGATTGGGACCC
CAAGAAATACGGCGGATTCGATTCTCCTACAGTCGCTTACAGTGTACTGGTTGTGGCCAAAGTGGAGAAA
GGGAAGTCTAAAAAACTCAAAAGCGTCAAGGAACTGCTGGGCATCACAATCATGGAGCGATCAAGCTTCG
AAAAAAACCCCATCGACTTTCTCGAGGCGAAAGGATATAAAGAGGTCAAAAAAGACCTCATCATTAAGCT
TCCCAAGTACTCTCTCTTTGAGCTTGAAAACGGCCGGAAACGAATGCTCGCTAGTGCGGGCGAGCTGCAG
AAAGGTAACGAGCTGGCACTGCCCTCTAAATACGTTAATTTCTTGTATCTGGCCAGCCACTATGAAAAGC
TCAAAGGGTCTCCCGAAGATAATGAGCAGAAGCAGCTGTTCGTGGAACAACACAAACACTACCTTGATGA
GATCATCGAGCAAATAAGCGAATTCTCCAAAAGAGTGATCCTCGCCGACGCTAACCTCGATAAGGTGCTT
TCTGCTTACAATAAGCACAGGGATAAGCCCATCAGGGAGCAGGCAGAAAACATTATCCACTTGTTTACTC
TGACCAACTTGGGCGCGCCTGCAGCCTTCAAGTACTTCGACACCACCATAGACAGAAAGCGGTACACCTC
TACAAAGGAGGTCCTGGACGCCACACTGATTCATCAGTCAATTACGGGGCTCTATGAAACAAGAATCGAC
CTCTCTCAGCTCGGTGGAGACAGCAGGGCTGACCCCAAGAAGAAGAGGAAGGTGAGTGGTGGAGGAAGTG
GCGGGTCAGGGTCGGAGGCCAGCGGTTCCGGACGGGCTGACGCATTGGACGATTTTGATCTGGATATGCT
GGGAAGTGACGCCCTCGATGATTTTGACCTTGACATGCTTGGTTCGGATGCCCTTGATGACTTTGACCTC
GACATGCTCGGCAGTGACGCCCTTGATGATTTCGACCTGGACATGCTGATTAACTCTAGAAGTTCCGGAT
CTCCGAAAAAGAAACGCAAAGTTGGTTCGGGAGGTGGTTCGGGTGGCTCTGGATCAGTGCTGCCTCAGGC
TCCTGCTCCTGCACCAGCTCCAGCCATGGTGTCTGCACTGGCTCAGGCACCAGCACCCGTGCCTGTGCTG
GCTCCTGGACCTCCACAGGCTGTGGCTCCACCAGCCCCTAAACCTACACAGGCCGGCGAGGGCACACTGT
CTGAAGCTCTGCTGCAGCTGCAGTTCGACGACGAGGATCTGGGAGCCCTGCTGGGAAACAGCACCGATCC
TGCCGTGTTCACCGACCTGGCCAGCGTGGACAACAGCGAGTTCCAGCAGCTGCTGAACCAGGGCATCCCT
GTGGCCCCTCACACCACCGAGCCCATGCTGATGGAATACCCCGAGGCCATCACCCGGCTCGTGACAGGCG
CTCAGAGGCCTCCTGATCCAGCTCCTGCCCCTCTGGGAGCACCAGGCCTGCCTAATGGACTGCTGTCTGG
CGACGAGGACTTCAGCTCTATCGCCGATATGGATTTCTCAGCCTTGCTGTCAGGCGGTGGTAGTGGTGGG
AGCGGTAGTCCACTGGATCCAGCGCCCGCAGTGACTCCCGAGGCCAGTCACCTGTTGGAGGATCCCGATG
AAGAGACGAGCCAGGCTGTCAAAGCCCTTCGGGAGATGGCCGATACTGTGATTCCCCAGAAGGAAGAGGC
TGCAATCTGTGGCCAAATGGACCTTTCCCATCCGCCCCCAAGGGGCCATCTGGATGAGCTGACAACCACA
CTTGAGTCCATGACCGAGGATCTGAACCTGGACTCACCCCTGACCCCGGAATTGAACGAGATTCTGGATA
CCTTCCTGAACGACGAGTGCCTCTTGCATGCCATGCATATCAGCACAGGACTGTCCATCTTCGACACATC
TCTGTTTTAGAAGAATTCGATCCCTACCGGTTAGTAATGAGTTTAAACGGGGGAGGCTAACTGAAACACG
GAAGGAGACAATACCGGAAGGAACCCGCGCTATGACGGCAATAAAAAGACAGAATAAAACGCACGGGTGT
TGGGTCGTTTGTTCATAAACGCGGGGTTCGGTCCCAGGGCTGGCACTCTGTCGATACCCCACCGAGACCC
CATTGGGGCCAATACGCCCGCGTTTCTTCCTTTTCCCCACCCCACCCCCCAAGTTCGGGTGAAGGCCCAG
GGCTCGCAGCCAACGTCGGGGCGGCAGGCCCTCCATAGTCGGTCGTTCGGCTGCGGCGAGCGGTATCAGC
TCACTCAAAGGCGGTAATACGGTTATCCACAGAATCAGGGGATAACGCAGGAAAGAACATGTGAGCAAAA
GGCCAGCAAAAGGCCAGGAACCGTAAAAAGGCCGCGTTGCTGGCGTTTTTCCATAGGCTCCGCCCCCCTG
ACGAGCATCACAAAAATCGACGCTCAAGTCAGAGGTGGCGAAACCCGACAGGACTATAAAGATACCAGGC
GTTTCCCCCTGGAAGCTCCCTCGTGCGCTCTCCTGTTCCGACCCTGCCGCTTACCGGATACCTGTCCGCC
TTTCTCCCTTCGGGAAGCGTGGCGCTTTCTCATAGCTCACGCTGTAGGTATCTCAGTTCGGTGTAGGTCG
TTCGCTCCAAGCTGGGCTGTGTGCACGAACCCCCCGTTCAGCCCGACCGCTGCGCCTTATCCGGTAACTA
TCGTCTTGAGTCCAACCCGGTAAGACACGACTTATCGCCACTGGCAGCAGCCACTGGTAACAGGATTAGC
AGAGCGAGGTATGTAGGCGGTGCTACAGAGTTCTTGAAGTGGTGGCCTAACTACGGCTACACTAGAAGGA
CAGTATTTGGTATCTGCGCTCTGCTGAAGCCAGTTACCTTCGGAAAAAGAGTTGGTAGCTCTTGATCCGG
CAAACAAACCACCGCTGGTAGCGGTGGTTTTTTTGTTTGCAAGCAGCAGATTACGCGCAGAAAAAAAGGA
TCTCAAGAAGATCCTTTGATCTTTTCTACGGGGTCTGACGCTCAGTGGAACGAAAACTCACGTTAAGGGA
TTTTGGTCATGAGATTATCAAAAAGGATCTTCACCTAGATCCTTTTAAATTAAAAATGAAGTTTTAAATC
AATCTAAAGTATATATGAGTAAACTTGGTCTGACAGTTACCAATGCTTAATCAGTGAGGCACCTATCTCA
GCGATCTGTCTATTTCGTTCATCCATAGTTGCCTGACTCCCCGTCGTGTAGATAACTACGATACGGGAGG
GCTTACCATCTGGCCCCAGTGCTGCAATGATACCGCGAGACCCACGCTCACCGGCTCCAGATTTATCAGC
AATAAACCAGCCAGCCGGAAGGGCCGAGCGCAGAAGTGGTCCTGCAACTTTATCCGCCTCCATCCAGTCT
ATTAATTGTTGCCGGGAAGCTAGAGTAAGTAGTTCGCCAGTTAATAGTTTGCGCAACGTTGTTGCCATTG
CTACAGGCATCGTGGTGTCACGCTCGTCGTTTGGTATGGCTTCATTCAGCTCCGGTTCCCAACGATCAAG
GCGAGTTACATGATCCCCCATGTTGTGCAAAAAAGCGGTTAGCTCCTTCGGTCCTCCGATCGTTGTCAGA
AGTAAGTTGGCCGCAGTGTTATCACTCATGGTTATGGCAGCACTGCATAATTCTCTTACTGTCATGCCAT
CCGTAAGATGCTTTTCTGTGACTGGTGAGTACTCAACCAAGTCATTCTGAGAATAGTGTATGCGGCGACC
GAGTTGCTCTTGCCCGGCGTCAATACGGGATAATACCGCGCCACATAGCAGAACTTTAAAAGTGCTCATC
ATTGGAAAACGTTCTTCGGGGCGAAAACTCTCAAGGATCTTACCGCTGTTGAGATCCAGTTCGATGTAAC
CCACTCGTGCACCCAACTGATCTTCAGCATCTTTTACTTTCACCAGCGTTTCTGGGTGAGCAAAAACAGG
AAGGCAAAATGCCGCAAAAAAGGGAATAAGGGCGACACGGAAATGTTGAATACTCATACTCTTCCTTTTT
CAATATTATTGAAGCATTTATCAGGGTTATTGTCTCATGAGCGGATACATATTTGAATGTATTTAGAAAA
ATAAACAAATAGGGGTTCCGCGCACATTTCCCCGAAAAGTGCCACCTGACGTCGACGGATCGGGAGATCT
CCCGATCCCCTATGGTCGACTCTCAGTACAATCTGCTCTGATGCCGCATAGTTAAGCCAGTATCTGCTCC
CTGCTTGTGTGTTGGAGGTCGCTGAGTAGTGCGCGAGCAAAATTTAAGCTACAACAAGGCAAGGCTTGAC
CGACAATTGCATGAAGAATCTGCTTAGG
Features (pLannotate 1.2.2; 12 found; start..end, strand, type, name):
     50..429     +  enhancer       CMV enhancer: human cytomegalovirus immediate early enhancer
    430..633     +  promoter       CMV promoter: human cytomegalovirus (CMV) immediate early promoter
    748..4851    +  CDS            Cas9m4: catalytically dead mutant of the Cas9 endonuclease from the Streptococcus pyogenes Type II CRISPR/Cas system RNA-guided DNA-binding protein that lacks endonuclease activity due to the mutations D10A, D839A, H840A, and N863A (Mali et al., 2013)
   5059..5075    +  CDS            VP96 (fragment): 6 tandem repeats of the minimal activation domain of herpes simplex virus VP16 (Cheng et al., 2013)
   5272..5652    +  CDS            RELA (fragment): TF65_HUMAN - Also known as NFKB3. Experimental evidence at protein level: Swiss-Prot protein existence level 1. NF-kappa-B is a pleiotropic transcription factor present in almost all cell types and is the endpoint of a series of signal transduction events that are initiated by a vast array of stimuli related to many biological processes such as inflammation, immunity, differentiation, cell growth, tumorigenesis and apoptosis. NF-kappa-B is a homo- or heterodimeric complex formed by the Rel-like domain- containing proteins RELA/p65, RELB, NFKB1/p105, NFKB1/p50, REL and NFKB2/p52. The heterodime
   5680..6027    +  CDS            Rta AD (fragment): transcriptional activation domain from the human herpesvirus 4 (Epstein-Barr virus) replication and transcription activator Rta/BRLF1 (Hardwick et al., 1992; Chavez et al., 2015)
   6126..6174    +  polyA_signal   HSV TK poly(A) signal: herpes simplex virus thymidine kinase polyadenylation signal (Cole and Stacy, 1985)
   6265..6281    -  polyA_signal   bGH poly(A) signal (fragment): bovine growth hormone polyadenylation signal
   6488..7076    -  rep_origin     ori: high-copy-number ColE1/pMB1/pBR322/pUC origin of replication
   7247..8107    -  CDS            AmpR: β-lactamase; bla; confers resistance to ampicillin, carbenicillin, and related antibiotics
   8108..8212    -  promoter       AmpR promoter: bla
   8279..8323    -  misc_feature   bom (fragment): basis of mobility region from pBR322
