>Addgene plasmid #99672 | dSp-VP64-p65(100-261)-RTA(75-190) | addgene full sequence | sequence record 192079 | Addgene NGS Result
AAAATTTAAGCTACAACAAGGCAAGGCTTGACCGACAATTGCATGAAGAATCTGCTTAGGGTTAGGCGTT
TTGCGCTGCTTCGCGATGTACGGGCCAGATATACGCGTTGACATTGATTATTGACTAGTTATTAATAGTA
ATCAATTACGGGGTCATTAGTTCATAGCCCATATATGGAGTTCCGCGTTACATAACTTACGGTAAATGGC
CCGCCTGGCTGACCGCCCAACGACCCCCGCCCATTGACGTCAATAATGACGTATGTTCCCATAGTAACGC
CAATAGGGACTTTCCATTGACGTCAATGGGTGGAGTATTTACGGTAAACTGCCCACTTGGCAGTACATCA
AGTGTATCATATGCCAAGTACGCCCCCTATTGACGTCAATGACGGTAAATGGCCCGCCTGGCATTATGCC
CAGTACATGACCTTATGGGACTTTCCTACTTGGCAGTACATCTACGTATTAGTCATCGCTATTACCATGG
TGATGCGGTTTTGGCAGTACATCAATGGGCGTGGATAGCGGTTTGACTCACGGGGATTTCCAAGTCTCCA
CCCCATTGACGTCAATGGGAGTTTGTTTTGGCACCAAAATCAACGGGACTTTCCAAAATGTCGTAACAAC
TCCGCCCCATTGACGCAAATGGGCGGTAGGCGTGTACGGTGGGAGGTCTATATAAGCAGAGCTCGTTTAG
TGAACCGTCAGATCGCCTGGAGACGCCATCCACGCTGTTTTGACCTCCATAGAAGACACCGGGACCGATC
CAGCCTCCGGACTCTAGAGGATCGAACCCTTGCCACCATGGACAAGAAGTACTCCATTGGGCTCGCTATC
GGCACAAACAGCGTCGGCTGGGCCGTCATTACGGACGAGTACAAGGTGCCGAGCAAAAAATTCAAAGTTC
TGGGCAATACCGATCGCCACAGCATAAAGAAGAACCTCATTGGCGCCCTCCTGTTCGACTCCGGGGAGAC
GGCCGAAGCCACGCGGCTCAAAAGAACAGCACGGCGCAGATATACCCGCAGAAAGAATCGGATCTGCTAC
CTGCAGGAGATCTTTAGTAATGAGATGGCTAAGGTGGATGACTCTTTCTTCCATAGGCTGGAGGAGTCCT
TTTTGGTGGAGGAGGATAAAAAGCACGAGCGCCACCCAATCTTTGGCAATATCGTGGACGAGGTGGCGTA
CCATGAAAAGTACCCAACCATATATCATCTGAGGAAGAAGCTTGTAGACAGTACTGATAAGGCTGACTTG
CGGTTGATCTATCTCGCGCTGGCGCATATGATCAAATTTCGGGGACACTTCCTCATCGAGGGGGACCTGA
ACCCAGACAACAGCGATGTCGACAAACTCTTTATCCAACTGGTTCAGACTTACAATCAGCTTTTCGAAGA
GAACCCGATCAACGCATCCGGAGTTGACGCCAAAGCAATCCTGAGCGCTAGGCTGTCCAAATCCCGGCGG
CTCGAAAACCTCATCGCACAGCTCCCTGGGGAGAAGAAGAACGGCCTGTTTGGTAATCTTATCGCCCTGT
CACTCGGGCTGACCCCCAACTTTAAATCTAACTTCGACCTGGCCGAAGATGCCAAGCTTCAACTGAGCAA
AGACACCTACGATGATGATCTCGACAATCTGCTGGCCCAGATCGGCGACCAGTACGCAGACCTTTTTTTG
GCGGCAAAGAACCTGTCAGACGCCATTCTGCTGAGTGATATTCTGCGAGTGAACACGGAGATCACCAAAG
CTCCGCTGAGCGCTAGTATGATCAAGCGCTATGATGAGCACCACCAAGACTTGACTTTGCTGAAGGCCCT
TGTCAGACAGCAACTGCCTGAGAAGTACAAGGAAATTTTCTTCGATCAGTCTAAAAATGGCTACGCCGGA
TACATTGACGGCGGAGCAAGCCAGGAGGAATTTTACAAATTTATTAAGCCCATCTTGGAAAAAATGGACG
GCACCGAGGAGCTGCTGGTAAAGCTTAACAGAGAAGATCTGTTGCGCAAACAGCGCACTTTCGACAATGG
AAGCATCCCCCACCAGATTCACCTGGGCGAACTGCACGCTATCCTCAGGCGGCAAGAGGATTTCTACCCC
TTTTTGAAAGATAACAGGGAAAAGATTGAGAAAATCCTCACATTTCGGATACCCTACTATGTAGGCCCCC
TCGCCCGGGGAAATTCCAGATTCGCGTGGATGACTCGCAAATCAGAAGAGACCATCACTCCCTGGAACTT
CGAGGAAGTCGTGGATAAGGGGGCCTCTGCCCAGTCCTTCATCGAAAGGATGACTAACTTTGATAAAAAT
CTGCCTAACGAAAAGGTGCTTCCTAAACACTCTCTGCTGTACGAGTACTTCACAGTTTATAACGAGCTCA
CCAAGGTCAAATACGTCACAGAAGGGATGAGAAAGCCAGCATTCCTGTCTGGAGAGCAGAAGAAAGCTAT
CGTGGACCTCCTCTTCAAGACGAACCGGAAAGTTACCGTGAAACAGCTCAAAGAAGACTATTTCAAAAAG
ATTGAATGTTTCGACTCTGTTGAAATCAGCGGAGTGGAGGATCGCTTCAACGCATCCCTGGGAACGTATC
ACGATCTCCTGAAAATCATTAAAGACAAGGACTTCCTGGACAATGAGGAGAACGAGGACATTCTTGAGGA
CATTGTCCTCACCCTTACGTTGTTTGAAGATAGGGAGATGATTGAAGAACGCTTGAAAACTTACGCTCAT
CTCTTCGACGACAAAGTCATGAAACAGCTCAAGAGGCGCCGATATACAGGATGGGGGCGGCTGTCAAGAA
AACTGATCAATGGGATCCGAGACAAGCAGAGTGGAAAGACAATCCTGGATTTTCTTAAGTCCGATGGATT
TGCCAACCGGAACTTCATGCAGTTGATCCATGATGACTCTCTCACCTTTAAGGAGGACATCCAGAAAGCA
CAAGTTTCTGGCCAGGGGGACAGTCTTCACGAGCACATCGCTAATCTTGCAGGTAGCCCAGCTATCAAAA
AGGGAATACTGCAGACCGTTAAGGTCGTGGATGAACTCGTCAAAGTAATGGGAAGGCATAAGCCCGAGAA
TATCGTTATCGAGATGGCCCGAGAGAACCAAACTACCCAGAAGGGACAGAAGAACAGTAGGGAAAGGATG
AAGAGGATTGAAGAGGGTATAAAAGAACTGGGGTCCCAAATCCTTAAGGAACACCCAGTTGAAAACACCC
AGCTTCAGAATGAGAAGCTCTACCTGTACTACCTGCAGAACGGCAGGGACATGTACGTGGATCAGGAACT
GGACATCAATCGGCTCTCCGACTACGACGTGGCTGCTATCGTGCCCCAGTCTTTTCTCAAAGATGATTCT
ATTGATAATAAAGTGTTGACAAGATCCGATAAAGCTAGAGGGAAGAGTGATAACGTCCCCTCAGAAGAAG
TTGTCAAGAAAATGAAAAATTATTGGCGGCAGCTGCTGAACGCCAAACTGATCACACAACGGAAGTTCGA
TAATCTGACTAAGGCTGAACGAGGTGGCCTGTCTGAGTTGGATAAAGCCGGCTTCATCAAAAGGCAGCTT
GTTGAGACACGCCAGATCACCAAGCACGTGGCCCAAATTCTCGATTCACGCATGAACACCAAGTACGATG
AAAATGACAAACTGATTCGAGAGGTGAAAGTTATTACTCTGAAGTCTAAGCTGGTCTCAGATTTCAGAAA
GGACTTTCAGTTTTATAAGGTGAGAGAGATCAACAATTACCACCATGCGCATGATGCCTACCTGAATGCA
GTGGTAGGCACTGCACTTATCAAAAAATATCCCAAGCTTGAATCTGAATTTGTTTACGGAGACTATAAAG
TGTACGATGTTAGGAAAATGATCGCAAAGTCTGAGCAGGAAATAGGCAAGGCCACCGCTAAGTACTTCTT
TTACAGCAATATTATGAATTTTTTCAAGACCGAGATTACACTGGCCAATGGAGAGATTCGGAAGCGACCA
CTTATCGAAACAAACGGAGAAACAGGAGAAATCGTGTGGGACAAGGGTAGGGATTTCGCGACAGTCCGGA
AGGTCCTGTCCATGCCGCAGGTGAACATCGTTAAAAAGACCGAAGTACAGACCGGAGGCTTCTCCAAGGA
AAGTATCCTCCCGAAAAGGAACAGCGACAAGCTGATCGCACGCAAAAAAGATTGGGACCCCAAGAAATAC
GGCGGATTCGATTCTCCTACAGTCGCTTACAGTGTACTGGTTGTGGCCAAAGTGGAGAAAGGGAAGTCTA
AAAAACTCAAAAGCGTCAAGGAACTGCTGGGCATCACAATCATGGAGCGATCAAGCTTCGAAAAAAACCC
CATCGACTTTCTCGAGGCGAAAGGATATAAAGAGGTCAAAAAAGACCTCATCATTAAGCTTCCCAAGTAC
TCTCTCTTTGAGCTTGAAAACGGCCGGAAACGAATGCTCGCTAGTGCGGGCGAGCTGCAGAAAGGTAACG
AGCTGGCACTGCCCTCTAAATACGTTAATTTCTTGTATCTGGCCAGCCACTATGAAAAGCTCAAAGGGTC
TCCCGAAGATAATGAGCAGAAGCAGCTGTTCGTGGAACAACACAAACACTACCTTGATGAGATCATCGAG
CAAATAAGCGAATTCTCCAAAAGAGTGATCCTCGCCGACGCTAACCTCGATAAGGTGCTTTCTGCTTACA
ATAAGCACAGGGATAAGCCCATCAGGGAGCAGGCAGAAAACATTATCCACTTGTTTACTCTGACCAACTT
GGGCGCGCCTGCAGCCTTCAAGTACTTCGACACCACCATAGACAGAAAGCGGTACACCTCTACAAAGGAG
GTCCTGGACGCCACACTGATTCATCAGTCAATTACGGGGCTCTATGAAACAAGAATCGACCTCTCTCAGC
TCGGTGGAGACAGCAGGGCTGACCCCAAGAAGAAGAGGAAGGTGAGTGGTGGAGGAAGTGGCGGGTCAGG
GTCGGAGGCCAGCGGTTCCGGACGGGCTGACGCATTGGACGATTTTGATCTGGATATGCTGGGAAGTGAC
GCCCTCGATGATTTTGACCTTGACATGCTTGGTTCGGATGCCCTTGATGACTTTGACCTCGACATGCTCG
GCAGTGACGCCCTTGATGATTTCGACCTGGACATGCTGATTAACTCTAGAAGTTCCGGATCTCCGAAAAA
GAAACGCAAAGTTGGTTCGGGAGGTGGTTCGGGTGGCTCTGGATCAGTGCTGCCTCAGGCTCCTGCTCCT
GCACCAGCTCCAGCCATGGTGTCTGCACTGGCTCAGGCACCAGCACCCGTGCCTGTGCTGGCTCCTGGAC
CTCCACAGGCTGTGGCTCCACCAGCCCCTAAACCTACACAGGCCGGCGAGGGCACACTGTCTGAAGCTCT
GCTGCAGCTGCAGTTCGACGACGAGGATCTGGGAGCCCTGCTGGGAAACAGCACCGATCCTGCCGTGTTC
ACCGACCTGGCCAGCGTGGACAACAGCGAGTTCCAGCAGCTGCTGAACCAGGGCATCCCTGTGGCCCCTC
ACACCACCGAGCCCATGCTGATGGAATACCCCGAGGCCATCACCCGGCTCGTGACAGGCGCTCAGAGGCC
TCCTGATCCAGCTCCTGCCCCTCTGGGAGCACCAGGCCTGCCTAATGGACTGCTGTCTGGCGACGAGGAC
TTCAGCTCTATCGCCGATATGGATTTCTCAGCCTTGCTGTCAGGCGGTGGTAGTGGTGGGAGCGGTAGTC
CACTGGATCCAGCGCCCGCAGTGACTCCCGAGGCCAGTCACCTGTTGGAGGATCCCGATGAAGAGACGAG
CCAGGCTGTCAAAGCCCTTCGGGAGATGGCCGATACTGTGATTCCCCAGAAGGAAGAGGCTGCAATCTGT
GGCCAAATGGACCTTTCCCATCCGCCCCCAAGGGGCCATCTGGATGAGCTGACAACCACACTTGAGTCCA
TGACCGAGGATCTGAACCTGGACTCACCCCTGACCCCGGAATTGAACGAGATTCTGGATACCTTCCTGAA
CGACGAGTGCCTCTTGCATGCCATGCATATCAGCACAGGACTGTCCATCTTCGACACATCTCTGTTTTAG
AAGAATTCGATCCCTACCGGTTAGTAATGAGTTTAAACGGGGGAGGCTAACTGAAACACGGAAGGAGACA
ATACCGGAAGGAACCCGCGCTATGACGGCAATAAAAAGACAGAATAAAACGCACGGGTGTTGGGTCGTTT
GTTCATAAACGCGGGGTTCGGTCCCAGGGCTGGCACTCTGTCGATACCCCACCGAGACCCCATTGGGGCC
AATACGCCCGCGTTTCTTCCTTTTCCCCACCCCACCCCCCAAGTTCGGGTGAAGGCCCAGGGCTCGCAGC
CAACGTCGGGGCGGCAGGCCCTCCATAGTCGGTCGTTCGGCTGCGGCGAGCGGTATCAGCTCACTCAAAG
GCGGTAATACGGTTATCCACAGAATCAGGGGATAACGCAGGAAAGAACATGTGAGCAAAAGGCCAGCAAA
AGGCCAGGAACCGTAAAAAGGCCGCGTTGCTGGCGTTTTTCCATAGGCTCCGCCCCCCTGACGAGCATCA
CAAAAATCGACGCTCAAGTCAGAGGTGGCGAAACCCGACAGGACTATAAAGATACCAGGCGTTTCCCCCT
GGAAGCTCCCTCGTGCGCTCTCCTGTTCCGACCCTGCCGCTTACCGGATACCTGTCCGCCTTTCTCCCTT
CGGGAAGCGTGGCGCTTTCTCATAGCTCACGCTGTAGGTATCTCAGTTCGGTGTAGGTCGTTCGCTCCAA
GCTGGGCTGTGTGCACGAACCCCCCGTTCAGCCCGACCGCTGCGCCTTATCCGGTAACTATCGTCTTGAG
TCCAACCCGGTAAGACACGACTTATCGCCACTGGCAGCAGCCACTGGTAACAGGATTAGCAGAGCGAGGT
ATGTAGGCGGTGCTACAGAGTTCTTGAAGTGGTGGCCTAACTACGGCTACACTAGAAGAACAGTATTTGG
TATCTGCGCTCTGCTGAAGCCAGTTACCTTCGGAAAAAGAGTTGGTAGCTCTTGATCCGGCAAACAAACC
ACCGCTGGTAGCGGTGGTTTTTTTGTTTGCAAGCAGCAGATTACGCGCAGAAAAAAAGGATCTCAAGAAG
ATCCTTTGATCTTTTCTACGGGGTCTGACGCTCAGTGGAACGAAAACTCACGTTAAGGGATTTTGGTCAT
GAGATTATCAAAAAGGATCTTCACCTAGATCCTTTTAAATTAAAAATGAAGTTTTAAATCAATCTAAAGT
ATATATGAGTAAACTTGGTCTGACAGTTACCAATGCTTAATCAGTGAGGCACCTATCTCAGCGATCTGTC
TATTTCGTTCATCCATAGTTGCCTGACTCCCCGTCGTGTAGATAACTACGATACGGGAGGGCTTACCATC
TGGCCCCAGTGCTGCAATGATACCGCGAGACCCACGCTCACCGGCTCCAGATTTATCAGCAATAAACCAG
CCAGCCGGAAGGGCCGAGCGCAGAAGTGGTCCTGCAACTTTATCCGCCTCCATCCAGTCTATTAATTGTT
GCCGGGAAGCTAGAGTAAGTAGTTCGCCAGTTAATAGTTTGCGCAACGTTGTTGCCATTGCTACAGGCAT
CGTGGTGTCACGCTCGTCGTTTGGTATGGCTTCATTCAGCTCCGGTTCCCAACGATCAAGGCGAGTTACA
TGATCCCCCATGTTGTGCAAAAAAGCGGTTAGCTCCTTCGGTCCTCCGATCGTTGTCAGAAGTAAGTTGG
CCGCAGTGTTATCACTCATGGTTATGGCAGCACTGCATAATTCTCTTACTGTCATGCCATCCGTAAGATG
CTTTTCTGTGACTGGTGAGTACTCAACCAAGTCATTCTGAGAATAGTGTATGCGGCGACCGAGTTGCTCT
TGCCCGGCGTCAATACGGGATAATACCGCGCCACATAGCAGAACTTTAAAAGTGCTCATCATTGGAAAAC
GTTCTTCGGGGCGAAAACTCTCAAGGATCTTACCGCTGTTGAGATCCAGTTCGATGTAACCCACTCGTGC
ACCCAACTGATCTTCAGCATCTTTTACTTTCACCAGCGTTTCTGGGTGAGCAAAAACAGGAAGGCAAAAT
GCCGCAAAAAAGGGAATAAGGGCGACACGGAAATGTTGAATACTCATACTCTTCCTTTTTCAATATTATT
GAAGCATTTATCAGGGTTATTGTCTCATGAGCGGATACATATTTGAATGTATTTAGAAAAATAAACAAAT
AGGGGTTCCGCGCACATTTCCCCGAAAAGTGCCACCTGACGTCGACGGATCGGGAGATCTCCCGATCCCC
TATGGTGCACTCTCAGTACAATCTGCTCTGATGCCGCATAGTTAAGCCAGTATCTGCTCCCTGCTTGTGT
GTTGGAGGTCGCTGAGTAGTGCGCGAGC
Features (pLannotate 1.2.2; 12 found; start..end, strand, type, name):
    110..489     +  enhancer       CMV enhancer: human cytomegalovirus immediate early enhancer
    490..693     +  promoter       CMV promoter: human cytomegalovirus (CMV) immediate early promoter
    808..4911    +  CDS            Cas9m4: catalytically dead mutant of the Cas9 endonuclease from the Streptococcus pyogenes Type II CRISPR/Cas system RNA-guided DNA-binding protein that lacks endonuclease activity due to the mutations D10A, D839A, H840A, and N863A (Mali et al., 2013)
   5119..5135    +  CDS            VP96 (fragment): 6 tandem repeats of the minimal activation domain of herpes simplex virus VP16 (Cheng et al., 2013)
   5332..5712    +  CDS            RELA (fragment): TF65_HUMAN - Also known as NFKB3. Experimental evidence at protein level: Swiss-Prot protein existence level 1. NF-kappa-B is a pleiotropic transcription factor present in almost all cell types and is the endpoint of a series of signal transduction events that are initiated by a vast array of stimuli related to many biological processes such as inflammation, immunity, differentiation, cell growth, tumorigenesis and apoptosis. NF-kappa-B is a homo- or heterodimeric complex formed by the Rel-like domain- containing proteins RELA/p65, RELB, NFKB1/p105, NFKB1/p50, REL and NFKB2/p52. The heterodime
   5740..6087    +  CDS            Rta AD (fragment): transcriptional activation domain from the human herpesvirus 4 (Epstein-Barr virus) replication and transcription activator Rta/BRLF1 (Hardwick et al., 1992; Chavez et al., 2015)
   6186..6234    +  polyA_signal   HSV TK poly(A) signal: herpes simplex virus thymidine kinase polyadenylation signal (Cole and Stacy, 1985)
   6325..6341    -  polyA_signal   bGH poly(A) signal (fragment): bovine growth hormone polyadenylation signal
   6548..7136    -  rep_origin     ori: high-copy-number ColE1/pMB1/pBR322/pUC origin of replication
   7307..8167    -  CDS            AmpR: β-lactamase; bla; confers resistance to ampicillin, carbenicillin, and related antibiotics
   8168..8272    -  promoter       AmpR promoter: bla
   8331..8383    -  misc_feature   bom (fragment): basis of mobility region from pBR322
