[The description below was written by a language model from this plasmid's Addgene catalogue record and pLannotate feature annotations shown in this document.]
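Description:
dSp-VP64-p65(100-261)-RTA(75-190) is an 8.4 kb mammalian expression plasmid encoding a nuclease-dead Streptococcus pyogenes Cas9 fused at its C terminus to a shortened tripartite transcriptional activator. The backbone is catalogued as pBR322. It carries a ColE1/pMB1-family origin of replication, a fragment of the pBR322 bom region, and a β-lactamase gene under its own promoter for ampicillin selection in E. coli. The catalogue lists it as low copy, although the annotation software labels the origin generically as a high-copy type. No mammalian selection marker or guide RNA cassette is annotated, so expression is presumably transient and the guide has to be supplied from a separate construct.

The payload is a single open reading frame driven by the human cytomegalovirus immediate early enhancer and promoter. It begins with the Cas9m4 variant, which carries the D10A, D839A, H840A and N863A mutations and so binds DNA under RNA guidance without cutting it. Downstream come VP16-derived repeats (VP64, detected only as a short fragment match), a portion of the human RELA/p65 transactivation region, and a portion of the Epstein-Barr virus Rta activation domain. An HSV thymidine kinase polyadenylation signal terminates the transcript, and a small remnant of the bGH poly(A) signal lies beyond it in the opposite orientation. The name gives the p65 segment as residues 100-261, while the tag field says 101-261. The depositor sequence and the repository's sequencing result are the same length and show the same feature order, offset only by their start positions.

The plasmid is one of a series testing truncated versions of the VP64-p65-Rta activator, aimed at a CRISPR activator compact enough for AAV delivery. This plasmid itself has no annotated AAV inverted terminal repeats.
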