Addgene plasmid #99672: dSp-VP64-p65(100-261)-RTA(75-190)
Purpose: Expresses dSp Cas9 fused to combination of truncated activation domains
Depositing lab: George Church. Depositing organization: Harvard Medical School. Publication: Rational design of a compact CRISPR-Cas9 activator for AAV-mediated delivery. Vora S, Cheng J, Xiao R, VanDusen NJ, Quintino L, Pu WT, Vandenberghe LH, Chavez A, Church G. bioRxiv 2018. 298620 10.1101/298620.
Backbone
  Vector backbone: pBR322
  Vector type: Mammalian Expression
Growth in bacteria
  Bacterial resistance: Ampicillin, 100 μg/mL
  Growth temperature: 37°C
  Growth strain: DH5alpha
  Copy number: Low Copy
Gene/Insert
  Gene/Insert name: dCas9
  Species: Synthetic
  Mutation: dead Cas9
  Tag / fusion protein: VP64-p65(101-261)-RTA(75-190) (C terminal on insert)
  Cloning method: Restriction Enzyme; 5′ cloning site unknown (unknown if destroyed); 3′ cloning site unknown (unknown if destroyed)
Terms and licenses: Academic/Nonprofit Terms; Industry Terms: Not Available to Industry
Depositor comments: Please visit https://doi.org/10.1101/298620 for bioRxiv preprint.
How to cite: dSp-VP64-p65(100-261)-RTA(75-190) was a gift from George Church (Addgene plasmid # 99672 ; http://n2t.net/addgene:99672 ; RRID:Addgene_99672)
